>Addgene plasmid #209096 | pLKO.1-scrCtnnd2.1-GFP | addgene full sequence | sequence record 416767 | Addgene NGS Result
GATCCTTTAGGTATCTTTCCACAGCCAGGATTCTTGCCTGGAGCTGCTTGATGCCCCAGACTGTGAGTTG
CAACAGATGCTGTTGCGCCTCAATAGCCCTCAGCAAATTGTTCTGCTGCTGCACTATACCAGACAATAAT
TGTCTGGCCTGTACCGTCAGCGTCATTGACGCTGCGCCCATAGTGCTTCCTGCTGCTCCCAAGAACCCAA
GGAACAAAGCTCCTATTCCCACTGCTCTTTTTTCTCTCTGCACCACTCTTCTCTTTGCCTTGGTGGGTGC
TACTCCTAATGGTTCAATTTTTACTACTTTATATTTATATAATTCACTTCTCCAATTGTCCCTCATATCT
CCTCCTCCAGGTCTGAAGATCAGCGGCCGCTTGCTGTGCGGTGGTCTTACTTTTGTTTTGCTCTTCCTCT
ATCTTGTCTAAAGCTTCCTTGGTGTCTTTTATCTCTATCCTTTGATGCACACAATAGAGGGTTGCTACTG
TATTATATAATGATCTAAGTTCTTCTGATCCTGTCTGAAGGGATGGTTGTAGCTGTCCCAGTATTTGTCT
ACAGCCTTCTGATGTTTCTAACAGGCCAGGATTAACTGCGAATCGTTCTAGCTCCCTGCTTGCCCATACT
ATATGTTTTAATTTATATTTTTTCTTTCCCCCTGGCCTTAACCGAATTTTTTCCCATCGCGATCTAATTC
TCCCCCGCTTAATACTGACGCTCTCGCACCCATCTCTCTCCTTCTAGCCTCCGCTAGTCAAAATTTTTGG
CGTACTCACCAGTCGCCGCCCCTCGCCTCTTGCCGTGCGCGCTTCAGCAAGCCGAGTCCTGCGTCGAGAG
AGCTCCTCTGGTTTCCCTTTCGCTTTCAAGTCCCTGTTCGGGCGCCACTGCTAGAGATTTTCCACACTGA
CTAAAAGGGTCTGAGGGATCTCTAGTTACCAGAGTCACACAACAGACGGGCACACACTACTTGAAGCACT
CAAGGCAAGCTTTATTGAGGCTTAAGCAGTGGGTTCCCTAGTTAGCCAGAGAGCTCCCAGGCTCAGATCT
GGTCTAACCAGAGAGACCCGTTTATGTATCGAGCTAGGCACTTAAATACAATATCTCTGCAATGCGGCAA
TTCAGTGGTTCGTCCAATCCATGTCAGACCCGTCTGTTGCCTTCCTAATAAGGCACGATCGTACCACCTT
ACTTCCACCAATCGGCATGCACGGTGCTTTTTCTCTCCTTGTAAGGCATGTTGCTAACTCATCGTTACCA
TGTTGCAAGACTACAAGAGTATTGCATAAGACTACATTAAGCTTGCAGCTCCAGCTTTTGTTCCCTTTAG
TGAGGGTTAATTGCGCGCTTGGCGTAATCATGGTCATAGCTGTTTCCTGTGTGAAATTGTTATCCGCTCA
CAATTCCACACAACATACGAGCCGGAAGCATAAAGTGTAAAGCCTGGGGTGCCTAATGAGTGAGCTAACT
CACATTAATTGCGTTGCGCTCACTGCCCGCTTTCCAGTCGGGAAACCTGTCGTGCCAGCTGCATTAATGA
ATCGGCCAACGCGCGGGGAGAGGCGGTTTGCGTATTGGGCGCTCTTCCGCTTCCTCGCTCACTGACTCGC
TGCGCTCGGTCGTTCGGCTGCGGCGAGCGGTATCAGCTCACTCAAAGGCGGTAATACGGTTATCCACAGA
ATCAGGGGATAACGCAGGAAAGAACATGTGAGCAAAAGGCCAGCAAAAGGCCAGGAACCGTAAAAAGGCC
GCGTTGCTGGCGTTTTTCCATAGGCTCCGCCCCCCTGACGAGCATCACAAAAATCGACGCTCAAGTCAGA
GGTGGCGAAACCCGACAGGACTATAAAGATACCAGGCGTTTCCCCCTGGAAGCTCCCTCGTGCGCTCTCC
TGTTCCGACCCTGCCGCTTACCGGATACCTGTCCGCCTTTCTCCCTTCGGGAAGCGTGGCGCTTTCTCAT
AGCTCACGCTGTAGGTATCTCAGTTCGGTGTAGGTCGTTCGCTCCAAGCTGGGCTGTGTGCACGAACCCC
CCGTTCAGCCCGACCGCTGCGCCTTATCCGGTAACTATCGTCTTGAGTCCAACCCGGTAAGACACGACTT
ATCGCCACTGGCAGCAGCCACTGGTAACAGGATTAGCAGAGCGAGGTATGTAGGCGGTGCTACAGAGTTC
TTGAAGTGGTGGCCTAACTACGGCTACACTAGAAGAACAGTATTTGGTATCTGCGCTCTGCTGAAGCCAG
TTACCTTCGGAAAAAGAGTTGGTAGCTCTTGATCCGGCAAACAAACCACCGCTGGTAGCGGTGGTTTTTT
TGTTTGCAAGCAGCAGATTACGCGCAGAAAAAAAGGATCTCAAGAAGATCCTTTGATCTTTTCTACGGGG
TCTGACGCTCAGTGGAACGAAAACTCACGTTAAGGGATTTTGGTCATGAGATTATCAAAAAGGATCTTCA
CCTAGATCCTTTTAAATTAAAAATGAAGTTTTAAATCAATCTAAAGTATATATGAGTAAACTTGGTCTGA
CAGTTACCAATGCTTAATCAGTGAGGCACCTATCTCAGCGATCTGTCTATTTCGTTCATCCATAGTTGCC
TGACTCCCCGTCGTGTAGATAACTACGATACGGGAGGGCTTACCATCTGGCCCCAGTGCTGCAATGATAC
CGCGAGACCCACGCTCACCGGCTCCAGATTTATCAGCAATAAACCAGCCAGCCGGAAGGGCCGAGCGCAG
AAGTGGTCCTGCAACTTTATCCGCCTCCATCCAGTCTATTAATTGTTGCCGGGAAGCTAGAGTAAGTAGT
TCGCCAGTTAATAGTTTGCGCAACGTTGTTGCCATTGCTACAGGCATCGTGGTGTCACGCTCGTCGTTTG
GTATGGCTTCATTCAGCTCCGGTTCCCAACGATCAAGGCGAGTTACATGATCCCCCATGTTGTGCAAAAA
AGCGGTTAGCTCCTTCGGTCCTCCGATCGTTGTCAGAAGTAAGTTGGCCGCAGTGTTATCACTCATGGTT
ATGGCAGCACTGCATAATTCTCTTACTGTCATGCCATCCGTAAGATGCTTTTCTGTGACTGGTGAGTACT
CAACCAAGTCATTCTGAGAATAGTGTATGCGGCGACCGAGTTGCTCTTGCCCGGCGTCAATACGGGATAA
TACCGCGCCACATAGCAGAACTTTAAAAGTGCTCATCATTGGAAAACGTTCTTCGGGGCGAAAACTCTCA
AGGATCTTACCGCTGTTGAGATCCAGTTCGATGTAACCCACTCGTGCACCCAACTGATCTTCAGCATCTT
TTACTTTCACCAGCGTTTCTGGGTGAGCAAAAACAGGAAGGCAAAATGCCGCAAAAAAGGGAATAAGGGC
GACACGGAAATGTTGAATACTCATACTCTTCCTTTTTCAATATTATTGAAGCATTTATCAGGGTTATTGT
CTCATGAGCGGATACATATTTGAATGTATTTAGAAAAATAAACAAATAGGGGTTCCGCGCACATTTCCCC
GAAAAGTGCCACCTAAATTGTAAGCGTTAATATTTTGTTAAAATTCGCGTTAAATTTTTGTTAAATCAGC
TCATTTTTTAACCAATAGGCCGAAATCGGCAAAATCCCTTATAAATCAAAAGAATAGACCGAGATAGGGT
[37 nt withheld, positions 3641-3677]
AAAGAACGTGGACTCCAACGTCAAAGG
[49 nt withheld, positions 3705-3753]
T
[91 nt withheld, positions 3755-3845]
G
[124 nt withheld, positions 3847-3970]
CCCATTCGCCATTCAGGCTGCGCAACTGTTGGGAAGGGCGATCGGTGCGGGCCTCTTCGCTATTACGCCA
GCTGGCGAAAGGGGGATGTGCTGCAAGGCGATTAAGTTGGGTAACGCCAGGGTTTTCCCAGTCACGACGT
TGTAAAACGACGGCCAGTGAGCGCGCGTAATACGACTCACTATAGGGCGAATTGGGTACGTCCCTAGGCC
TCCAAAAAAGCCTCCTCACTACTTCTGGAATAGCTCAGAGGCCGAGGCGGCCTCGGCCTCTGCATAAATA
AAAAAAATTAGTCAGCCATGGGGCGGAGAATGGGCGGAACTGGGCGGAGTTAGGGGCGGGATGGGCGGAG
TTAGGGGCGGGATAGCTAGAGCCAGACATGATAAGATACATTGATGAGTTTGGACAAACCACAACTAGAA
TGCAGTGAAAAAAATGCTTTATTTGTGAAATTTGTGATGCTATTGCTTTATTTGTAACCATTATAAGCTG
CAATAAACAAGTTCCTCTCACTCTCTGATATTCATTTCTTTGCAAGTTATAAATACTGAATAATAAGATG
ACATGAACTACTACTGCTAGAGATTTTCCACACTGACTAAAAGGGTCTGAGGGATCTCTAGTTACCAGAG
TCACACAACAGACGGGCACACACTACTTGAAGCACTCAAGGCAAGCTTTATTGAGGCTTAAGCAGTGGGT
TCCCTAGTTAGCCAGAGAGCTCCCAGGCTCAGATCTGGTCTAACCAGAGAGACCCAGTACAAGCAAAAAG
CAGATCTTGTCTTCGTTGGGAGTGAATTAGCCCTTCCAGTCCCCCCTTTTCTTTTAAAAAGTGGCTAAGA
TCTACAGCTGCCTTGTAAGTCATTGGTCTTAAAGGTACCTGAGGTGTGACTGGAAAACCCACCTCCTCCT
CCTCTTGTGCTTCTAGCCAGGCACAATCAGCATTGGTAGCTGCTGTATTGCTACTTGTGATTGCTCCATG
TTTTTCTAGGTCTCGATCGAGGTCGACGGTATCGATGCGGGGAGGCGGCCCAAAGGGAGATCCGACTCGT
CTGAGGGCGAAGGCGAAGACGCGGAAGAGGCCGCAGAGCCGGCAGCAGGCCGCGGGAAGGAAGGTCCGCT
GGATTGAGGGCCGAAGGGACGTAGCAGAAGGACGTCCCGCGCAGAATCCAGGTGGCAACACAGGCGAGCA
GCCAAGGAAAGGACGATGATTTCCCCGACAACACCACGGAATTGTCAGTGCCCAACAGCCGAGCCCCTGT
CCAGCAGCGGGCAAGGCAGGCGGCGATGAGTTCCGCCGTGGCAATAGGGAGGGGGAAAGCGAAAGTCCCG
GAAAGGAGCTGACAGGTGGTGGCAATGCCCCAACCAGTGGGGGTTGCGTCAGCAAACACAGTGCACACCA
CGCCACGTTGCCTGACAACGGGCCACAACTCCTCATAAAGAGACAGCAACCAGGATTTATACAAGGAGGA
GAAAATGAAAGCCATACGGGAAGCAATAGCATGATACAAAGGCATTAAAGCAGCGTATCCACATAGCGTA
AAAGGAGCAACATAGTTAAGAATACCAGTCAATCTTTCACAAATTTTGTAATCCAGAGGTTGATTATCGA
TAAGCTTGATATCGAATTGTACCTAGTGGAACCGGAACCCTTAAACATGTATAACTTCGTATAATGTATG
CTATACGAAGTTATTAGGTCCCTCGACGAATTCCTACTTGTACAGCTCGTCCATGCCGAGAGTGATCCCG
GCGGCGGTCACGAACTCCAGCAGGACCATGTGATCGCGCTTCTCGTTGGGGTCTTTGCTCAGGGCGGACT
GGGTGCTCAGGTAGTGGTTGTCGGGCAGCAGCACGGGGCCGTCGCCGATGGGGGTGTTCTGCTGGTAGTG
GTCGGCGAGCTGCACGCTGCCGTCCTCGATGTTGTGGCGGATCTTGAAGTTCACCTTGATGCCGTTCTTC
TGCTTGTCGGCCATGATATAGACGTTGTGGCTGTTGTAGTTGTACTCCAGCTTGTGCCCCAGGATGTTGC
CGTCCTCCTTGAAGTCGATGCCCTTCAGCTCGATGCGGTTCACCAGGGTGTCGCCCTCGAACTTCACCTC
GGCGCGGGTCTTGTAGTTGCCGTCGTCCTTGAAGAAGATGGTGCGCTCCTGGACGTAGCCTTCGGGCATG
GCGGACTTGAAGAAGTCGTGCTGCTTCATGTGGTCGGGGTAGCGGCTGAAGCACTGCACGCCGTAGGTCA
GGGTGGTCACGAGGGTGGGCCAGGGCACGGGCAGCTTGCCGGTGGTGCAGATGAACTTCAGGGTCAGCTT
GCCGTAGGTGGCATCGCCCTCGCCCTCGCCGGACACGCTGAACTTGTGGCCGTTTACGTCGCCGTCCAGC
TCGACCAGGATGGGCACCACCCCGGTGAACAGCTCCTCGCCCTTGCTCACCATGGTGGCGACCGGTAGCG
CTAGCGGCCGCGAATTCTTTGCCAAAATGATGAGACAGCACAATAACCAGCACGTTGCCCAGGAGCTGTA
GGAAAAAGAAGAAGGCATGAACATGGTTAGCAGAGGCTCTAGAGCCGCCGGTCACACGCCAGAAGCCGAA
CCCCGCCCTGCCCCGTCCCCCCCGAAGGCAGCCGTCCCCCCGCGGACAGCCCCGAGGCTGGAGAGGGAGA
AGGGGACGGCGGCGCGGCGACGCACGAAGGCCCTCCCCGCCCATTTCCTTCCTGCCGGCGCCGCACCGCT
TCGCCCCGCGCCCGCTAGAGGGGGTGCGGCGGCGCCTCCCAGATTTCGGCTCCGCACAGATTTGGGACAA
AGGAAGTCCCTGCGCCCTCTCGCACGATTACCATAAAAGGCAATGGCTGCGGCTCGCCGCGCCTCGACAG
CCGCCGGCGCTCCGGGGGCCGCCGCGCCCCTCCCCCGAGCCCTCCCCGGCCCGAGGCGGCCCCGCCCCGC
CCGGCACCCCCACCTGCCGCCACCCCCCGCCCGGCACGGCGAGCCCCGCGCCACGCCCCGTACGGAGCCC
CGCACCCGAAGCCGGGCCGTGCTCAGCAACTCGGGGAGGGGGGTGCAGGGGGGGTTGCAGCCCGACCGAC
GCGCCCACACCCCCTGCTCACCCCCCCACGCACACACCCCGCACGCAGCCTTTGTTCCCCTCGCAGCCCC
CCCCGCACCGCGGGGCACCGCCCCCGGCCGCGCTCCCCTCGCGCACACTGCGGAGCGCACAAAGCCCCGC
GCCGCGCCCGCAGCGCTCACAGCCGCCGGGCAGCGCGGAGCCGCACGCGGCGCTCCCCACGCACACACAC
ACGCACGCACCCCCCGAGCCGCTCCCCCCGCACAAAGGGCCCTCCCGGAGCCCCTCAAGGCTTTCACGCA
GCCACAGAAAAGAAACAAGCCGTCATTAAACCAAGCGCTAATTACAGCCCGGAGGAGAAGGGCCGTCCCG
CCCGCTCACCTGTGGGAGTAACGCGGTCAGTCAGAGCCGGGGCGGGCGGCGCGAGGCGGCGGCGGAGCGG
GGCACGGGGCGAAGGCAGCGCGCAGCGACTCCCGCCCGCCGCGCGCTTCGCTTTTTATAGGGCCGCCGCC
GCCGCCGCCTCGCCATAAAAGGAAACTTTCGGAGCGCGCCGCTCTGATTGGCTGCCGCCGCACCTCTCCG
CCTCGCCCCGCCCCGCCCCTCGCCCCGCCCCGCCCCGCCTGGCGCGCGCCCCCCCCCCCCCCCCGCCCCC
ATCGCTGCACAAAATAATTAAAAAATAAATAAATACAAAATTGGGGGTGGGGAGGGGGGGGAGATGGGGA
GAGTGAAGCAGAACGTGGGGCTCACCTCGACCATGGTAATAGCGATGACTAATACGTAGATGTACTGCCA
AGTAGGAAAGTCCCATAAGGTCATGTACTGGGCATAATGCCAGGCGGGCCATTTACCGTCATTGACGTCA
ATAGGGGGCGTACTTGGCATATGATACACTTGATGTACTGCCAAGTGGGCAGTTTACCGTAAATACTCCA
CCCATTGACGTCAATGGAAAGTCCCTATTGGCGTTACTATGGGAACATACGTCATTATTGACGTCAATGG
GCGGGGGTCGTTGGGCGGTCAGCCAGGCGGGCCATTTACCGTAAGTTATGTAACGCGGAACTCCATATAT
GGGCTATGAACTAATGACCCCGTAATTGATTACTATTAATAACTAGTGAGACGTGCGGCTTCCGTTTGTC
ACGTCCGGCACGCCGCGAACCGCAAGGAACCTTCCCGACTTAGGGGCGGAGCAGGAAGCGTCGCCGGGGG
GCCCACAAGGGTAGCGGCGAAGATCCGGGTGACGCTGCGAACGGACGTGAAGAATGTGCGAGACCCAGGG
TCGGCGCCGCTGCGTTTCCCGGAACCACGCCCAGAGCAGCCGCGTCCCTGCGCAAACCCAGGGCTGCCTT
GGAAAAGGCGCAACCCCAACCCCCTCGAGCCGCGGCCAAAGTGGATCTCTGCTGTCCCTGTAATAAACCC
GAAAATTTTGAATTTTTGTAATTTGTTTTTGTAATTCTTTAGTTTGTATGTCTGTTGCTATTATGTCTAC
TATTCTTTCCCCTGCACTGTACCCCCCAATCCCCCCTTTTCTTTTAAAATTGTGGATGAATACTGCCATT
TGTCTCGAGGTCGAGAATTCAAAAAGCCTTGGGAGTTAAGTGATGTCTCGAGACATCACTTAACTCCCAA
GGCCCGGTGTTTCGTCCTTTCCACAAGATATATAAAGCCAAGAAATCGAAATACTTTCAAGTTACGGTAA
GCATATGATAGTCCATTTTAAAACATAATTTTAAAACTGCAAACTACCCAAGAAATTATTACTTTCTACG
TCACGTATTTTGTACTAATATCTTTGTGTTTACAGTCAAATTAATTCCAATTATCTCTCTAACAGCCTTG
TATCGTATATGCAAATATGAAGGAATCATGGGAAATAGGCCCTCGGTGAAGGGGGCGGCCGCTCGAGGCT
AGTCTCGTGATCGATACCGTCGAGATCCGTTCACTAATCGAATGGATCTGTCTCTGTCTCTCTCTCCACC
TTCTTCTTCTATTCCTTCGGGCCTGTCGGGTCCCCTCGGGGTTGGGAGGTGGGTCTGAAACGATAATGGT
GAATATCCCTGCCTAACTCTATTCACTATAGAAAGTACAGCAAAAACTATTCTTAAACCTACCAAGCCTC
CTACTATCATTATGAATAATTTTATATACCACAGCCAATTTGTTATGTTAAACCAATTCCACAAACTTGC
CCATTTATCTAATTCCAATAATTCTTGTTCATTCTTTTCTTGCTGGTTTTGCGATTCTTCAATTAAGGAG
TGTATTAAGCTTGTGTAATTGTTAATTTCTCTGTCCCACTCCATCCAGGTCGTGTGATTCCAAATCTGTT
CCAGAGATTTATTACTCCAACTAGCATTCCAAGGCACAGCAGTGGTGCAAATGAGTTTTCCAGAGCAACC
CCAAATCCCCAGGAGCTGTT
Features (pLannotate 1.2.2; 32 found; start..end, strand, type, name):
    370..733     -  CDS            HIV-1 gag (fragment): gag protein from human immunodeficiency virus 1; gag
    717..842     -  misc_feature   HIV-1 Ψ: packaging signal of human immunodeficiency virus type 1
    889..1069    -  LTR            5' LTR (truncated): truncated 5' long terminal repeat (LTR) from HIV-1
   1070..1296    -  promoter       RSV promoter: Rous sarcoma virus enhancer/promoter
   1324..1342    -  promoter       T3 promoter: promoter for bacteriophage T3 RNA polymerase
   1387..1403    -  protein_bind   lac operator: The lac repressor binds to the lac operator to inhibit transcription in E. coli. This inhibition can be relieved by adding lactose or isopropyl-β-D-thiogalactopyranoside (IPTG). lac repressor encoded by lacI
   1411..1441    -  promoter       lac promoter: promoter for the E. coli lac operon
   1456..1477    -  protein_bind   CAP binding site: CAP binding activates transcription in the presence of cAMP. E. coli catabolite activator protein
   1490..1582    -  CDS            lacI (fragment): lac repressor; lacI; The lac repressor binds to the lac operator to inhibit transcription in E. coli. This inhibition can be relieved by adding lactose or isopropyl-β-D-thiogalactopyranoside (IPTG).
   1765..2353    -  rep_origin     ori: high-copy-number ColE1/pMB1/pBR322/pUC origin of replication
   2524..3384    -  CDS            AmpR: β-lactamase; bla; confers resistance to ampicillin, carbenicillin, and related antibiotics
   3385..3489    -  promoter       AmpR promoter: bla
   3542..3970    -  rep_origin     f1 ori (sequence partly withheld): f1 bacteriophage origin of replication; arrow indicates direction of (+) strand synthesis
   3975..4130    -  CDS            lacZα (fragment): LacZα fragment of β-galactosidase; lacZ fragment
   4138..4156    +  promoter       T7 promoter: promoter for bacteriophage T7 RNA polymerase
   4177..4312    -  rep_origin     SV40 ori: SV40 origin of replication
   4352..4473    -  polyA_signal   SV40 poly(A) signal: SV40 polyadenylation signal
   4545..4778    -  LTR            3' LTR (ΔU3): self-inactivating 3' long terminal repeat (LTR) from HIV-1
   4780..4965    -  CDS            nef (fragment): NEF_HV1Z2 - Experimental evidence at protein level: Swiss-Prot protein existence level 1. Extracellular Nef protein targets CD4(+) T-lymphocytes for apoptosis by interacting with CXCR4 surface receptors. From Human immunodeficiency virus type 1 group M subtype D (isolate Z2/CDC-Z34) (HIV-1).
   4967..4986    -  misc_feature   MCS (fragment): pBluescript multiple cloning site
   4987..5575    -  misc_feature   WPRE: woodchuck hepatitis virus posttranscriptional regulatory element
   5575..5598    -  misc_feature   MCS (fragment): pBluescript multiple cloning site
   5631..5664    -  protein_bind   loxP: Cre-mediated recombination occurs in the 8-bp core sequence (GCATACAT). Cre recombinase
   5687..6403    -  CDS            EGFP: EGFP is a basic (constitutively fluorescent) green fluorescent protein published in 1996, derived from Aequorea victoria. It is reported to be a rapidly-maturing weak dimer with moderate acid sensitivity.
   6486..7502    -  intron         chimeric intron: chimera between introns from chicken β-actin and rabbit β-globin
   7503..7780    -  promoter       chicken β-actin promoter: No description available
   7782..8085    -  enhancer       CMV enhancer: human cytomegalovirus immediate early enhancer
   8142..8403    -  promoter       hPGK promoter (fragment): human phosphoglycerate kinase 1 promoter
   8452..8569    -  misc_feature   cPPT/CTS: central polypurine tract and central termination sequence of HIV-1
   8674..8914    -  promoter       U6 promoter: RNA polymerase III promoter for human U6 snRNA
   8963..9448    -  CDS            env (fragment): ENV_HV1H2 - Experimental evidence at protein level: Swiss-Prot protein existence level 1. [Transmembrane protein gp41]: Acts as a class I viral fusion protein. Under the current model, the protein has at least 3 conformational states: pre-fusion native state, pre-hairpin intermediate state, and post-fusion hairpin state. During fusion of viral and target intracellular membranes, the coiled coil regions (heptad repeats) assume a trimer-of-hairpins structure, positioning the fusion peptide in close proximity to the C-terminal region of the ectodomain. The formation of this structure appears to d
   9441..224     -  misc_feature   RRE (across the origin): The Rev response element (RRE) of HIV-1 allows for Rev-dependent mRNA export from the nucleus to the cytoplasm.
