[The description below was written by a language model from this plasmid's Addgene catalogue record and pLannotate feature annotations shown in this document.]
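Description:
pLKO.1-scrCtnnd2.1-GFP is a lentiviral shRNA vector built on the pLKO.1 backbone that serves as a scrambled-sequence control for an shRNA directed against the N-terminal region of Ctnnd2 (delta-catenin), while also marking transduced or transfected cells with GFP. In bacteria it replicates from a high-copy ColE1/pUC-type origin and is selected with ampicillin through the β-lactamase gene. An f1 origin and remnants of a pBluescript-style cloning region (lac promoter/operator, lacZα fragment, T3 and T7 promoters) are also annotated in the backbone.

The viral portion has a third-generation, self-inactivating layout. An RSV promoter is fused to a truncated HIV-1 5' LTR and is followed by the Ψ packaging signal with a gag fragment, the Rev response element within an env fragment, the cPPT/CTS, and a ΔU3 3' LTR, with an SV40 poly(A) signal and SV40 origin downstream. Because the packaging functions are absent from the vector, they must be supplied in trans to make virus.

Two expression units sit between the LTRs. A human U6 RNA polymerase III promoter drives the scrambled hairpin, which is not annotated as a separate feature. A CAG-type promoter (CMV enhancer, chicken β-actin promoter and chimeric intron) drives EGFP and lies next to a residual fragment of the hPGK promoter, which in the parental pLKO.1 drives a puromycin marker; no such marker is annotated here. A single loxP site and a WPRE, which enhances transcript expression, follow EGFP.

The associated publication concerns delta-catenin in astrocyte morphogenesis. This fits use of the plasmid as a fluorescent negative control alongside the matching Ctnnd2 knockdown construct.
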