Addgene plasmid #209096: pLKO.1-scrCtnnd2.1-GFP
Purpose: GFP expressing scramble of shRNA targeting Ctnnd2 N terminus
Depositing lab: Cagla Eroglu. Depositing organization: Duke University. Publication: delta-Catenin controls astrocyte morphogenesis via layer-specific astrocyte-neuron cadherin interactions. Tan CX, Bindu DS, Hardin EJ, Sakers K, Baumert R, Ramirez JJ, Savage JT, Eroglu C. J Cell Biol. 2023 Nov 6;222(11):e202303138. doi: 10.1083/jcb.202303138. Epub 2023 Sep 14. PubMed 37707499.
Backbone
  Vector backbone: pLKO.1
Growth in bacteria
  Bacterial resistance: Ampicillin, 100 μg/mL
  Growth temperature: 37°C
  Growth strain: NEB Stable
  Copy number: High Copy
Gene/Insert
  Gene/Insert name: scrCtnnd2.1
  gRNA/shRNA sequence: GCC​TTG​GGA​GTT​AAG​TGA​TGT
Terms and licenses: Academic/Nonprofit Terms; Industry Terms: Not Available to Industry
How to cite: pLKO.1-scrCtnnd2.1-GFP was a gift from Cagla Eroglu (Addgene plasmid # 209096 ; http://n2t.net/addgene:209096 ; RRID:Addgene_209096)
